>Addgene plasmid #211201 | pBiT3.1-N_DNAI1:1-699 | addgene full sequence | sequence record 425899 | Addgene NGS Result
AAGACGCGTTAATTAAGACGTCGGCAGTGAAAAAAATGCTTTATTTGTGAAATTTGTGATGCTATTGCTT
TATTTGTAACCATTATAAGCTGCAATAAACAAGTTAACAACAACAATTGCATTCATTTTATGTTTCAGGT
TCAGGGGGAGGTGTGGGAGGTTTTTTAAAGCAAGTAAAACCTCTACAAATGTGGTATGGCTGATTATGAT
CCGCGGCCGCAATACGTCGACGTTATCAGCTGACTTCGTACGAGAGCCTAGGATTATGGCGCGCCACTAG
TTATTAATAGTAATCAATTACGGGGTCATTAGTTCATAGCCCATATATGGAGTTCCGCGTTACATAACTT
ACGGTAAATGGCCCGCCTGGCTGACCGCCCAACGACCCCCGCCCATTGACGTCAATAATGACGTATGTTC
CCATAGTAACGCCAATAGGGACTTTCCATTGACGTCAATGGGTGGAGTATTTACGGTAAACTGCCCACTT
GGCAGTACATCAAGTGTATCATATGCCAAGTCCGCCCCCTATTGACGTCAATGACGGTAAATGGCCCGCC
TGGCATTATGCCCAGTACATGACCTTACGGGACTTTCCTACTTGGCAGTACATCTACGTATTAGTCATCG
CTATTACCATGGTGATGCGGTTTTGGCAGTACACCAATGGGCGTGGATAGCGGTTTGACTCACGGGGATT
TCCAAGTCTCCACCCCATTGACGTCAATGGGAGTTTGTTTTGGCACCAAAATCAACGGGACTTTCCAAAA
TGTCGTAATAACCCCGCCCCGTTGACGCAAATGGGCGGTAGGCGTGTACGGTGGGAGGTCTATATAAGCA
GAGCTGGTTTAGTGAACCGTCAGATCACTAGAATCTTTATTGCGGTAGTTTATCACAGTTAAATTGCTAA
CGCAGTCAGTGCTTCTGACACAACAGTCTCGAACTTAAGCTGCAGAAGTTGGTCGTGAGGCACTGGGCAG
GTAAGTATCAAGGTTACAAGACAGGTTTAAGGAGACCAATAGAAACTGGGCTTGTCGAGACAGAGAAGAC
TCTTGCGTTTCTGATAGGCACCTATTGGTCTTACTGACATCCACTTTGCCTTTCTCTCCACAGGTGTCCA
CTCCCAGTTCAATTACAGCTCTTAAGGCTAGAGTATTAATACGACTCACTATAGGGGTTAGCGATCGCCA
TGGTGAGCGGCTGGCGGCTGTTCAAGAAGATTAGCGGGAGCTCCGGTGGCTCGAGCGGTATGATTCCTGC
TTCTGCGAAGTCTCCCCATAAACAGCCTCATAAGCAGAGCATCAGCATAGGCAGAGGAACCAGGAAGAGA
GATGAAGATTCAGGGACTGAAGTGGGAGAAGGCACAGATGAATGGGCCCAATCCAAAGCCACAGTTAGAC
CCCCTGACCAGCTGGAGTTGACCGATGCGGAGTTAAAGGAGGAGTTCACTCGGATTTTGACAGCCAACAA
CCCACACGCACCCCAGAACATTGTCAGGTACAGCTTCAAAGAAGGCACATATAAGCCTATTGGCTTTGTG
AACCAACTGGCAGTTCACTACACCCAGGTTGGGAACCTGATCCCCAAAGACTCAGATGAAGGACGGCGGC
AGCATTACCGCGATGAATTAGTGGCAGGTTCTCAGGAGTCTGTCAAGGTGATTTCAGAAACAGGAAACCT
CGAAGAAGACGAAGAGCCCAAGGAGTTAGAAACTGAGCCTGGGAGTCAAACAGATGTGCCTGCAGCTGGG
GCAGCTGAAAAAGTGACTGAAGAAGAATTGATGACTCCTAAGCAGCCCAAGGAGAGAAAGCTCACTAACC
AGTTCAACTTCAGTGAGAGGGCCTCACAGACCTGCAACAACCCTGTCCGGGATCGAGAATGCCAGACGGA
GCCTCCTCCCAGGACAAACTTTTCAGCCACAGCCAATCAGTGGGAGATCTATGATGCCTATGTAGAGGAA
CTTGAGAAGCAGGAAAAGACCAAAGAGAAGGAGAAGGCAAAGACCCCAGTGGCTAAAAAATCAGGGAAGA
TGGCCATGAGGAAGCTGACATCTATGGAGTCTCAGACTGATGATCTCATCAAATTGTCCCAAGCTGCTAA
GATCATGGAGCGGATGGTCAACCAGAATACATATGATGACATTGCTCAAGATTTTAAGTACTATGACGAT
GCTGCTGATGAATACCGGGACCAGGTGGGTACCCTGCTGCCGCTCTGGAAGTTCCAAAATGACAAAGCCA
AGCGCCTGTCCGTCACTGCCCTCTGCTGGAATCCAAAGTACAGGGATCTGTTTGCAGTGGGATATGGCTC
TTATGACTTCATGAAGCAGAGCCGGGGCATGCTGCTGCTCTACAGCCTGAAGAACCCCAGCTTCCCTGAG
TACATGTTCAGCAGCAACAGCGGCGTCATGTGTCTCGACATCCACGTGGACCACCCCTACCTGGTGGCAG
TAGGCCACTATGACGGCAACGTGGCCATTTACAACCTCAAGAAGCCCCACTCCCAGCCCTCCTTCTGCAG
CTCAGCCAAGTCTGGCAAGCACTCAGACCCTGTGTGGCAGGTCAAGTGGCAGAAGGATGACATGGACCAA
AACCTTAACTTCTTCTCTGTGTCATCTGACGGCAGGATTGTGTCTTGGACTCTCGTGAAGAGAAAGCTGG
TTCACATAGATGTCATCAAGCTGAAGGTGGAAGGCAGCACCACGGAAGTTCCTGAGGGGTTGCAGCTGCA
CCAAGTGGGTTGTGGCACTGCCTTTGACTTCCACAAAGAGATTGACTACATGTTCCTAGTGGGCACAGAG
GAGGGAAAAATCTACAAGTGCTCTAAATCCTACTCCAGCCAATTCCTCGACACCTATGACGCCCACAACA
TGTCAGTGGACACTGTGTCCTGGAACCCATACCACACCAAGGTCTTCATGTCCTGCAGCTCCGACTGGAC
AGTGAAGATCTGGGACCACACCATCAAGACCCCGATGTTCATCTATGACCTGAACTCAGCCGTGGGTGAT
GTGGCCTGGGCGCCATACTCTTCTACTGTGTTCGCAGCAGTCACCACAGATGGGAAGGCCCACATATTTG
ACTTAGCCATCAACAAGTATGAGGCCATCTGCAACCAGCCTGTGGCGGCCAAAAAGAACAGGCTCACCCA
CGTGCAGTTCAATCTCATCCACCCCATCATCATTGTGGGCGATGACCGTGGGCACATCATCAGCCTCAAG
CTCTCACCCAATTTGCGCAAGATGCCAAAGGAAAAGAAGGGGCAGGAGGTGCAGAAGGGTCCAGCTGTGG
AGATTGCGAAACTGGACAAACTGCTGAACCTGGTGAGGGAAGTGAAAATCAAGACCTAATCTAGAGGTCA
AGCTTCGGGGGTTTAAACCTGCAGGCATGCAAGCTGATTTGGCTGCTGCCACCGCTGAGCAAGGCCGCTT
CGAGCAGACATGATAAGATACATTGATGAGTTTGGACAAACCACAACTAGAATGCAGTGAAAAAAATGCT
TTATTTGTGAAATTTGTGATGCTATTGCTTTATTTGTAACCATTATAAGCTGCAATAAACAAGTTAACAA
CAACAATTGCATTCATTTTATGTTTCAGGTTCAGGGGGAGATGTGGGAGGTTTTTTTAAGCAAGTAAAAC
CTCTACAAATGTGGTAAAATCTTAATTAAGACTTCTAATATAACTTCGTATAGCATACATTATACGAAGT
TATGGTTCCACTGTTGACAATTAATCATCGGCATAGTATATCGGCATAGTATAATACGACAAGGTGAGGA
ACTAAACCCAGGAGGCAGATCATGATTGAACAAGATGGATTGCACGCAGGTTCTCCGGCCGCTTGGGTGG
AGAGGCTATTCGGCTATGACTGGGCACAACAGACAATCGGCTGCTCTGATGCCGCCGTGTTCCGGCTGTC
AGCGCAGGGGCGCCCGGTTCTTTTTGTCAAGACCGACCTGTCCGGTGCCCTGAATGAACTGCAGGACGAG
GCAGCGCGGCTATCGTGGCTGGCCACGACGGGCGTTCCTTGCGCAGCTGTGCTCGACGTTGTCACTGAAG
CGGGAAGGGACTGGCTGCTATTGGGCGAAGTGCCGGGGCAGGATCTCCTGTCATCTCACCTTGCTCCTGC
CGAGAAAGTATCCATCATGGCTGATGCAATGCGGCGGCTGCATACGCTTGATCCGGCTACCTGCCCATTC
GACCACCAAGCGAAACATCGCATCGAGCGAGCACGTACTCGGATGGAAGCCGGTCTTGTCGATCAGGATG
ATCTGGACGAAGAGCATCAGGGGCTCGCGCCAGCCGAACTGTTCGCCAGGCTCAAGGCGCGCATGCCCGA
CGGCGAGGATCTCGTCGTGACCCATGGCGATGCCTGCTTGCCGAATATCATGGTGGAAAATGGCCGCTTT
TCTGGATTCATCGACTGTGGCCGGCTGGGTGTGGCGGACCGCTATCAGGACATAGCGTTGGCTACCCGTG
ATATTGCTGAAGAGCTTGGCGGCGAATGGGCTGACCGCTTCCTCGTGCTTTACGGTATCGCCGCTCCCGA
TTCGCAGCGCATCGCCTTCTATCGCCTTCTTGACGAGTTCTTCTGATTCGAAATGACCGACCAAGCGACG
CCCAACCGGTATCAGCTCACTCAAAGGCGGTAATACGGTTATCCACAGAATCAGGGGATAACGCAGGAAA
GAACATGTGAGCAAAAGGCCAGCAAAAGGCCAGGAACCGTAAAAAGGCCGCGTTGCTGGCGTTTTTCCAT
AGGCTCCGCCCCCCTGACGAGCATCACAAAAATCGACGCTCAAGTCAGAGGTGGCGAAACCCGACAGGAC
TATAAAGATACCAGGCGTTTCCCCCTGGAAGCTCCCTCGTGCGCTCTCCTGTTCCGACCCTGCCGCTTAC
CGGATACCTGTCCGCCTTTCTCCCTTCGGGAAGCGTGGCGCTTTCTCATAGCTCACGCTGTAGGTATCTC
AGTTCGGTGTAGGTCGTTCGCTCCAAGCTGGGCTGTGTGCACGAACCCCCCGTTCAGCCCGACCGCTGCG
CCTTATCCGGTAACTATCGTCTTGAGTCCAACCCGGTAAGACACGACTTATCGCCACTGGCAGCAGCCAC
TGGTAACAGGATTAGCAGAGCGAGGTATGTAGGCGGTGCTACAGAGTTCTTGAAGTGGTGGCCTAACTAC
GGCTACACTAGAAGGACAGTATTTGGTATCTGCGCTCTGCTGAAGCCAGTTACCTTCGGAAAAAGAGTTG
GTAGCTCTTGATCCGGCAAACAAACCACCGCTGGTAGCGGTGGTTTTTTTGTTTGCAAGCAGCAGATTAC
GCGCAGAAAAAAAGGATTTCAAGAAGATCCTTTGATCTTTTCTACGGGGTCTGACGCTCAGTGGAACGAA
AACTCACGTTAAGGGATTTTGGTCATGAGATTATCAAAAAGGATCTTCACCTAGATCCTTTTATAGTCCG
GAATCGTCACACAAAAAACCAACACACAGATGTAATGAAAATAAAGATATTTTATTGCGGCCATCGTGAT
GGCTAGAGTTTAGCCCTCCCACACATAACCAGAGGGCAGCAATTCACGAATCCCAACTGCCGTCGGCTGT
CCATCACTGTCCTTCACTATGGCTTTGATCCCAGGATGCAGATCGAGAAGCACCTGTCGGCACCGTCCGC
AGGGGCTCAAGATGCCCCTGTTCTCATTTCCGATCGCGACGATACAAGTCAGGTTGCCAGCTGCCGCAGC
AGCAGCAGTGCCCAGCACCACGAGTTCTGCACAAGGTCCCCCAGTAAAATGATATACATTGACACCAGTG
AAGATGCGGCCGTCGCTAGAGAGAGCTGCGCTGGCGACGCTGTAGTCTTCAGAGATGGGGATGCTGTTGA
TTGTAGCCGTTGCTCTTTCAATGAGGGTGGATTCTTCTTGAGACAAAGGCTTGGCCATGGTGGCGCTAGT
GTCAGAAGAATCGAGCTTTTTGCAAAAGCCTAGGCCTCCAAAAAAGCCTCCTCACTACTTCTGGAATAGC
TCAGAGGCCGAGGCGGCCTCGGCCTCTGCATAAATAAAAAAAATTAGTCAGCCATGGGGCGGAGAATGGG
CGGAACTGGGCGGAGTTAGGGGCGGGATGGGCGGAGTTAGGGGCGGGACTATGGTTGCTGACTAATTGAG
ATGCATGCTTTGCATACTTCTGCCTGCTGGGGAGCCTGGGGACTTTCCACACCTGGTTGCTGACTAATTG
AGATGCATGCTTTGCATACTTCTGCCTGCTGGGGAGCCTGGGGACTTTCCACACCCTAACTGACACACAT
TCCACAGCTGGTTCTTTCCGCCTCAGAAGGTACCTAACCAAGTTCCTCTTTCAGAGGTTATTTCAGGCCA
TGGTGCTGCGC
Features (pLannotate 1.2.2; 17 found; start..end, strand, type, name):
     24..105     -  polyA_signal   SV40 poly(A) signal: SV40 polyadenylation signal
    128..211     -  CDS            large T antigen (fragment): large T antigen from SV40 (simian virus 40)
    276..641     +  enhancer       CMV enhancer: human cytomegalovirus immediate early enhancer
    643..842     +  promoter       CMV promoter: human cytomegalovirus (CMV) immediate early promoter
    981..1113    +  intron         chimeric intron: chimera between introns from human β-globin and immunoglobulin heavy chain genes
   1157..1175    +  promoter       T7 promoter: promoter for bacteriophage T7 RNA polymerase
   1250..3346    +  CDS            DNAI1: DNAI1_HUMAN - Experimental evidence at protein level: Swiss-Prot protein existence level 1. Part of the dynein complex of respiratory cilia. From Homo sapiens (Human).
   3377..3395    +  misc_feature   MCS (fragment): pUC18/19 multiple cloning site
   3444..3565    -  polyA_signal   SV40 poly(A) signal: SV40 polyadenylation signal
   3588..3656    -  CDS            large T antigen (fragment): large T antigen from SV40 (simian virus 40)
   3680..3713    +  protein_bind   loxP: Cre-mediated recombination occurs in the 8-bp core sequence (GCATACAT). Cre recombinase
   3723..3770    +  promoter       EM7 promoter: synthetic bacterial promoter&nbsp
   3802..4593    +  CDS            neo: KKA2_KLEPN - Also known as kan, nptII. Experimental evidence at protein level: Swiss-Prot protein existence level 1. Resistance to kanamycin, neomycin, paromomycin, ribostamycin, butirosin and gentamicin B. From Klebsiella pneumoniae.
   4754..5342    -  rep_origin     ori: high-copy-number ColE1/pMB1/pBR322/pUC origin of replication
   5468..5516    -  polyA_signal   poly(A) signal: synthetic polyadenylation signal
   5540..5938    -  CDS            BSD: blasticidin S deaminase; Aspergillus terreus BSD; confers resistance to blasticidin
   5969..6326    -  promoter       SV40 promoter: SV40 enhancer and early promoter
