[The description below was written by a language model from this plasmid's Addgene catalogue record and pLannotate feature annotations shown in this document.]
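Description:
pBiT3.1-N_DNAI1:1-699 is a mammalian expression plasmid built on Promega's pBiT3.1-N backbone and carrying full-length human DNAI1 (residues M1–T699, a 2097 bp open reading frame), an intermediate chain of the axonemal dynein complex of respiratory cilia and a WD40 repeat-containing protein. The coding sequence was derived from a Mammalian Gene Collection clone and inserted by ligation-independent cloning between XhoI and XbaI sites that remain intact. It carries three substitutions (A8S, Y202C, P495Q) that the depositor records as annotated sequence conflicts rather than engineered mutations. An N-terminal HiBiT peptide followed by a short glycine-serine linker is fused to the insert. HiBiT is the small fragment of split NanoLuc luciferase, which produces luminescence when it binds the complementary LgBiT fragment, so the tagged protein can be quantified in cells or lysates.

Expression is driven by the CMV immediate-early enhancer and promoter, followed by a chimeric β-globin/immunoglobulin intron that promotes efficient mRNA processing, and a T7 promoter that also serves as a sequencing primer site. An SV40 polyadenylation signal lies downstream of the insert. The plasmid replicates in E. coli from a high-copy ColE1/pUC-type origin and is selected with kanamycin through the neo (nptII) gene, which is annotated behind a bacterial EM7 promoter preceded by a loxP site. The catalogue lists neomycin/G418 as the mammalian selectable marker, whereas the feature table shows a separate SV40 promoter–blasticidin S deaminase–synthetic poly(A) cassette and no eukaryotic promoter directly upstream of neo; the record does not resolve this difference. The associated study evaluated the ligandability of WD40 repeat proteins, which fits use of the construct in luminescence-based cellular assays of DNAI1 levels or ligand engagement.
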