Addgene plasmid #211201: pBiT3.1-N_DNAI1:1-699
Purpose: Mammalian expression of full-length human DNAI1. N-terminal HiBiT tag.
Depositing lab: Cheryl Arrowsmith. Depositing organization: University of Toronto. Publication: A Target Class Ligandability Evaluation of WD40 Repeat-Containing Proteins. Ackloo S, Li F, Szewczyk M, Seitova A, Loppnau P, Zeng H, Xu J, Ahmad S, Arnautova YA, Baghaie AJ, Beldar S, Bolotokova A, Centrella PA, Chau I, Clark MA, Cuozzo JW, Dehghani-Tafti S, Disch JS, Dong A, Dumas A, Feng JA, Ghiabi P, Gibson E, Gilmer J, Goldman B, Green SR, Guie MA, Guilinger JP, Harms N, Herasymenko O, Houliston S, Hutchinson A, Kearnes S, Keefe AD, Kimani SW, Kramer T, Kutera M, Kwak HA, Lento C, Li Y, Liu J, Loup J, Machado RAC, Mulhern CJ, Perveen S, Righetto GL, Riley P, Shrestha S, Sigel EA, Silva M, Sintchak MD, Slakman BL, Taylor RD, Thompson J, Torng W, Underkoffler C, von Rechenberg M, Walsh RT, Watson I, Wilson DJ, Wolf E, Yadav M, Yazdi AK, Zhang J, Zhang Y, Santhakumar V, Edwards AM, Barsyte-Lovejoy D, Schapira M, Brown PJ, Halabelian L, Arrowsmith CH. J Med Chem. 2025 Jan 23;68(2):1092-1112. doi: 10.1021/acs.jmedchem.4c02010. Epub 2024 Nov 4. PubMed 39495097.
Backbone
  Vector backbone: pBiT3.1-N
  Backbone manufacturer: Promega
  Vector type: Mammalian Expression
  Selectable markers: Neomycin (select with G418)
Growth in bacteria
  Bacterial resistance: Kanamycin, 50 μg/mL
  Growth temperature: 37°C
  Growth strain: DH5alpha
  Copy number: High Copy
Gene/Insert
  Gene/Insert name: DNAI1:M1-T699
  Species: H. sapiens (human)
  Insert size (bp): 2097
  Mutation: A8S Y202C P495Q annotated sequence conflicts
  Entrez Gene: DNAI1 (a.k.a. CILD1, DIC1, ICS1, PCD)
  Promoter: CMV
  Tag / fusion protein: MVSGWRLFKKISGSSGGSSG (N terminal on insert)
  Cloning method: Ligation Independent Cloning
  Sequencing primers: 5′ T7; 3′ TTGCTCAGCGGTGGCAGCAG
Resource information
  A portion of this plasmid was derived from a plasmid made by: Mammalian Gene Collection (BC030583)
Terms and licenses: Academic/Nonprofit Terms; Industry Terms: Not Available to Industry
Depositor comments: 5' Cloning Site: Xho1 (not destroyed), 3' Cloning Site: Xba1 (not destroyed).
How to cite: pBiT3.1-N_DNAI1:1-699 was a gift from Cheryl Arrowsmith (Addgene plasmid # 211201 ; http://n2t.net/addgene:211201 ; RRID:Addgene_211201)
