>Addgene plasmid #211201 | pBiT3.1-N_DNAI1:1-699 | depositor partial sequence | sequence record 411880 | Insert sequence
ATGATTCCTGCTTCTGCGAAGTCTCCCCATAAACAGCCTCATAAGCAGAGCATCAGCATAGGCAGAGGAA
CCAGGAAGAGAGATGAAGATTCAGGGACTGAAGTGGGAGAAGGCACAGATGAATGGGCCCAATCCAAAGC
CACAGTTAGACCCCCTGACCAGCTGGAGTTGACCGATGCGGAGTTAAAGGAGGAGTTCACTCGGATTTTG
ACAGCCAACAACCCACACGCACCCCAGAACATTGTCAGGTACAGCTTCAAAGAAGGCACATATAAGCCTA
TTGGCTTTGTGAACCAACTGGCAGTTCACTACACCCAGGTTGGGAACCTGATCCCCAAAGACTCAGATGA
AGGACGGCGGCAGCATTACCGCGATGAATTAGTGGCAGGTTCTCAGGAGTCTGTCAAGGTGATTTCAGAA
ACAGGAAACCTCGAAGAAGACGAAGAGCCCAAGGAGTTAGAAACTGAGCCTGGGAGTCAAACAGATGTGC
CTGCAGCTGGGGCAGCTGAAAAAGTGACTGAAGAAGAATTGATGACTCCTAAGCAGCCCAAGGAGAGAAA
GCTCACTAACCAGTTCAACTTCAGTGAGAGGGCCTCACAGACCTGCAACAACCCTGTCCGGGATCGAGAA
TGCCAGACGGAGCCTCCTCCCAGGACAAACTTTTCAGCCACAGCCAATCAGTGGGAGATCTATGATGCCT
ATGTAGAGGAACTTGAGAAGCAGGAAAAGACCAAAGAGAAGGAGAAGGCAAAGACCCCAGTGGCTAAAAA
ATCAGGGAAGATGGCCATGAGGAAGCTGACATCTATGGAGTCTCAGACTGATGATCTCATCAAATTGTCC
CAAGCTGCTAAGATCATGGAGCGGATGGTCAACCAGAATACATATGATGACATTGCTCAAGATTTTAAGT
ACTATGACGATGCTGCTGATGAATACCGGGACCAGGTGGGTACCCTGCTGCCGCTCTGGAAGTTCCAAAA
TGACAAAGCCAAGCGCCTGTCCGTCACTGCCCTCTGCTGGAATCCAAAGTACAGGGATCTGTTTGCAGTG
GGATATGGCTCTTATGACTTCATGAAGCAGAGCCGGGGCATGCTGCTGCTCTACAGCCTGAAGAACCCCA
GCTTCCCTGAGTACATGTTCAGCAGCAACAGCGGCGTCATGTGTCTCGACATCCACGTGGACCACCCCTA
CCTGGTGGCAGTAGGCCACTATGACGGCAACGTGGCCATTTACAACCTCAAGAAGCCCCACTCCCAGCCC
TCCTTCTGCAGCTCAGCCAAGTCTGGCAAGCACTCAGACCCTGTGTGGCAGGTCAAGTGGCAGAAGGATG
ACATGGACCAAAACCTTAACTTCTTCTCTGTGTCATCTGACGGCAGGATTGTGTCTTGGACTCTCGTGAA
GAGAAAGCTGGTTCACATAGATGTCATCAAGCTGAAGGTGGAAGGCAGCACCACGGAAGTTCCTGAGGGG
TTGCAGCTGCACCAAGTGGGTTGTGGCACTGCCTTTGACTTCCACAAAGAGATTGACTACATGTTCCTAG
TGGGCACAGAGGAGGGAAAAATCTACAAGTGCTCTAAATCCTACTCCAGCCAATTCCTCGACACCTATGA
CGCCCACAACATGTCAGTGGACACTGTGTCCTGGAACCCATACCACACCAAGGTCTTCATGTCCTGCAGC
TCCGACTGGACAGTGAAGATCTGGGACCACACCATCAAGACCCCGATGTTCATCTATGACCTGAACTCAG
CCGTGGGTGATGTGGCCTGGGCGCCATACTCTTCTACTGTGTTCGCAGCAGTCACCACAGATGGGAAGGC
CCACATATTTGACTTAGCCATCAACAAGTATGAGGCCATCTGCAACCAGCCTGTGGCGGCCAAAAAGAAC
AGGCTCACCCACGTGCAGTTCAATCTCATCCACCCCATCATCATTGTGGGCGATGACCGTGGGCACATCA
TCAGCCTCAAGCTCTCACCCAATTTGCGCAAGATGCCAAAGGAAAAGAAGGGGCAGGAGGTGCAGAAGGG
TCCAGCTGTGGAGATTGCGAAACTGGACAAACTGCTGAACCTGGTGAGGGAAGTGAAAATCAAGACC
